Addgene plasmid #72746: pAWp7-14
Purpose: pFUGW-UBCp-RFP-[miR-128 sensor]-CMVp-GFP-[miR-128]
Depositing lab: Timothy Lu. Depositing organization: Massachusetts Institute of Technology. Publication: Massively parallel high-order combinatorial genetics in human cells. Wong AS, Choi GC, Cheng AA, Purcell O, Lu TK. Nat Biotechnol. 2015 Sep;33(9):952-61. doi: 10.1038/nbt.3326. Epub 2015 Aug 17. PubMed 26280411.
Backbone
  Vector backbone: pFUGW
  Vector type: Lentiviral
Growth in bacteria
  Bacterial resistance: Ampicillin, 100 μg/mL
  Growth temperature: 37°C
  Growth strain: Stbl3
  Copy number: Unknown
Gene/Insert
  Gene/Insert name: UBCp-RFP-[miR-128 sensor]-CMVp-GFP-[miR-128]
Terms and licenses: Academic/Nonprofit Terms; Industry Terms: Not Available to Industry
How to cite: pAWp7-14 was a gift from Timothy Lu (Addgene plasmid # 72746 ; http://n2t.net/addgene:72746 ; RRID:Addgene_72746)
