[The description below was written by a language model from this plasmid's Addgene catalogue record and pLannotate feature annotations shown in this document.]
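Description:
pAWp7-14 is an 11.8 kb lentiviral transfer plasmid built on the pFUGW backbone that combines a microRNA expression unit with a fluorescent sensor for that same microRNA. In bacteria it replicates from a high-copy ColE1/pUC-type origin and is selected with ampicillin through the β-lactamase gene. The backbone also carries an f1 origin and an SV40/EM7-driven bleomycin/Zeocin resistance cassette, which lies outside the region flanked by the viral repeats. The viral genome is transcribed from a CMV enhancer/promoter fused to a truncated HIV-1 5' LTR. This is followed by the Ψ packaging signal with a gag fragment, the Rev response element for Rev-dependent nuclear export, and the cPPT/CTS. A WPRE, a second truncated LTR and a bGH polyadenylation signal close the 3' end of the viral region. Packaging functions are not encoded on the plasmid and would have to be supplied in trans.

The payload contains two expression units in the same orientation. A human ubiquitin C promoter drives TurboRFP, and the catalogue description places a miR-128 sensor after this reporter. The sensor is not annotated in the feature table, but it would fall in the short gap between the RFP coding sequence and the next promoter, and such sensors are typically microRNA target sites in the 3' untranslated region. An internal CMV promoter then drives EGFP, followed by the mir-128 precursor, so GFP fluorescence marks cells expressing the microRNA. Active miR-128 should repress the sensor-bearing RFP transcript, so a lower RFP signal relative to GFP reports microRNA activity in transduced cells. The associated publication concerns massively parallel combinatorial genetics in human cells. This suggests the construct was used to validate microRNA expression and function from that lentiviral platform, although the record does not state this explicitly.
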