Features (pLannotate 1.2.2; 34 found; start..end, strand, type, name):
      1..20      +  misc_feature   MCS (fragment): pBluescript multiple cloning site
     20..608     +  misc_feature   WPRE: woodchuck hepatitis virus posttranscriptional regulatory element
    545..1126    +  CDS            nef (fragment): NEF_HV1H2 - Experimental evidence at protein level: Swiss-Prot protein existence level 1. Extracellular Nef protein targets CD4(+) T-lymphocytes for apoptosis by interacting with CXCR4 surface receptors. From Human immunodeficiency virus type 1 group M subtype B (isolate HXB2) (HIV-1).
   1133..1313    +  LTR            5' LTR (truncated): truncated 5' long terminal repeat (LTR) from HIV-1
   1345..1569    +  polyA_signal   bGH poly(A) signal: bovine growth hormone polyadenylation signal
   1573..1594    +  promoter       SV40 promoter (fragment): SV40 enhancer and early promoter
   1615..2043    +  rep_origin     f1 ori (sequence partly withheld): f1 bacteriophage origin of replication; arrow indicates direction of (+) strand synthesis
   2057..2386    +  promoter       SV40 promoter: SV40 enhancer and early promoter
   2434..2481    +  promoter       EM7 promoter: synthetic bacterial promoter&nbsp
   2500..2874    +  CDS            BleoR: antibiotic-binding protein; Sh ble from Streptoalloteichus hindustanus; confers resistance to bleomycin, phleomycin, and Zeocin™
   2884..3009    +  CDS            ble (fragment): BLE_KLEPN - Experimental evidence at protein level: Swiss-Prot protein existence level 1. Binding protein with a strong affinity to the bleomycin family of antibiotics. Binds to CL990; an antimitotic-antibiotic compound. From Klebsiella pneumoniae.
   3004..3125    +  polyA_signal   SV40 poly(A) signal: SV40 polyadenylation signal
   3196..3218    -  protein_bind   lac operator (fragment): The lac repressor binds to the lac operator to inhibit transcription in E. coli. This inhibition can be relieved by adding lactose or isopropyl-β-D-thiogalactopyranoside (IPTG). lac repressor encoded by lacI
   3222..3252    -  promoter       lac promoter: promoter for the E. coli lac operon
   3267..3288    -  protein_bind   CAP binding site: CAP binding activates transcription in the presence of cAMP. E. coli catabolite activator protein
   3301..3393    -  CDS            lacI (fragment): lac repressor; lacI; The lac repressor binds to the lac operator to inhibit transcription in E. coli. This inhibition can be relieved by adding lactose or isopropyl-β-D-thiogalactopyranoside (IPTG).
   3576..4164    -  rep_origin     ori: high-copy-number ColE1/pMB1/pBR322/pUC origin of replication
   4335..5195    -  CDS            AmpR: β-lactamase; bla; confers resistance to ampicillin, carbenicillin, and related antibiotics
   5196..5300    -  promoter       AmpR promoter: bla
   5359..5411    -  misc_feature   bom (fragment): basis of mobility region from pBR322
   5566..5945    +  enhancer       CMV enhancer: human cytomegalovirus immediate early enhancer
   5946..6145    +  promoter       CMV promoter: human cytomegalovirus (CMV) immediate early promoter
   6163..6343    +  LTR            5' LTR (truncated): truncated 5' long terminal repeat (LTR) from HIV-1
   6390..6515    +  misc_feature   HIV-1 Ψ: packaging signal of human immunodeficiency virus type 1
   6499..6862    +  CDS            HIV-1 gag (fragment): gag protein from human immunodeficiency virus 1; gag
   7008..7241    +  misc_feature   RRE: The Rev response element (RRE) of HIV-1 allows for Rev-dependent mRNA export from the nucleus to the cytoplasm.
   7618..7718    +  CDS            Rev (fragment): human immunodeficiency virus 1 (HIV-1) Rev protein; rev; enhances nuclear export of unspliced and incompletely spliced viral mRNAs
   7768..7885    +  misc_feature   cPPT/CTS: central polypurine tract and central termination sequence of HIV-1
   7939..9150    +  promoter       UbC promoter: human ubiquitin C promoter
   9167..9859    +  CDS            TurboRFP: TurboRFP is a basic (constitutively fluorescent) orange fluorescent protein published in 2007, derived from Entacmaea quadricolor. It has low acid sensitivity.
   9984..10363   +  enhancer       CMV enhancer: human cytomegalovirus immediate early enhancer
  10364..10563   +  promoter       CMV promoter: human cytomegalovirus (CMV) immediate early promoter
  10592..11311   +  CDS            EGFP: the original enhanced GFP (Yang et al., 1996) mammalian codon-optimized
  11562..11643   +  ncRNA          mir-128: Accession: RF00649 - microRNA mir-128
>Addgene plasmid #72746 | pAWp7-14 | depositor full sequence | sequence record 133529 | pAWp7-14 sequence 11807 bps
CGATATCAAGCTTATCGATAATCAACCTCTGGATTACAAAATTTGTGAAAGATTGACTGGTATTCTTAAC
TATGTTGCTCCTTTTACGCTATGTGGATACGCTGCTTTAATGCCTTTGTATCATGCTATTGCTTCCCGTA
TGGCTTTCATTTTCTCCTCCTTGTATAAATCCTGGTTGCTGTCTCTTTATGAGGAGTTGTGGCCCGTTGT
CAGGCAACGTGGCGTGGTGTGCACTGTGTTTGCTGACGCAACCCCCACTGGTTGGGGCATTGCCACCACC
TGTCAGCTCCTTTCCGGGACTTTCGCTTTCCCCCTCCCTATTGCCACGGCGGAACTCATCGCCGCCTGCC
TTGCCCGCTGCTGGACAGGGGCTCGGCTGTTGGGCACTGACAATTCCGTGGTGTTGTCGGGGAAATCATC
GTCCTTTCCTTGGCTGCTCGCCTGTGTTGCCACCTGGATTCTGCGCGGGACGTCCTTCTGCTACGTCCCT
TCGGCCCTCAATCCAGCGGACCTTCCTTCCCGCGGCCTGCTGCCGGCTCTGCGGCCTCTTCCGCGTCTTC
GCCTTCGCCCTCAGACGAGTCGGATCTCCCTTTGGGCCGCCTCCCCGCATCGATACCGTCGACCTCGAGA
CCTAGAAAAACATGGAGCAATCACAAGTAGCAATACAGCAGCTACCAATGCTGATTGTGCCTGGCTAGAA
GCACAAGAGGAGGAGGAGGTGGGTTTTCCAGTCACACCTCAGGTACCTTTAAGACCAATGACTTACAAGG
CAGCTGTAGATCTTAGCCACTTTTTAAAAGAAAAGGGGGGACTGGAAGGGCTAATTCACTCCCAACGAAG
ACAAGATATCCTTGATCTGTGGATCTACCACACACAAGGCTACTTCCCTGATTGGCAGAACTACACACCA
GGGCCAGGGATCAGATATCCACTGACCTTTGGATGGTGCTACAAGCTAGTACCAGTTGAGCAAGAGAAGG
TAGAAGAAGCCAATGAAGGAGAGAACACCCGCTTGTTACACCCTGTGAGCCTGCATGGGATGGATGACCC
GGAGAGAGAAGTATTAGAGTGGAGGTTTGACAGCCGCCTAGCATTTCATCACATGGCCCGAGAGCTGCAT
CCGGACTGTACTGGGTCTCTCTGGTTAGACCAGATCTGAGCCTGGGAGCTCTCTGGCTAACTAGGGAACC
CACTGCTTAAGCCTCAATAAAGCTTGCCTTGAGTGCTTCAAGTAGTGTGTGCCCGTCTGTTGTGTGACTC
TGGTAACTAGAGATCCCTCAGACCCTTTTAGTCAGTGTGGAAAATCTCTAGCAGGGCCCGTTTAAACCCG
CTGATCAGCCTCGACTGTGCCTTCTAGTTGCCAGCCATCTGTTGTTTGCCCCTCCCCCGTGCCTTCCTTG
ACCCTGGAAGGTGCCACTCCCACTGTCCTTTCCTAATAAAATGAGGAAATTGCATCGCATTGTCTGAGTA
GGTGTCATTCTATTCTGGGGGGTGGGGTGGGGCAGGACAGCAAGGGGGAGGATTGGGAAGACAATAGCAG
GCATGCTGGGGATGCGGTGGGCTCTATGGCTTCTGAGGCGGAAAGAACCAGCTGGGGCTCTAGGGGGTAT
CCCC
[124 nt withheld, positions 1615-1738]
C
[91 nt withheld, positions 1740-1830]
A
[49 nt withheld, positions 1832-1880]
CCTTTGACGTTGGAGTCCACGTTCTTT
[37 nt withheld, positions 1908-1944]
ACCCTATCTCGGTCTATTCTTTTGATTTATAAGGGATTTTGCCGATTTCGGCCTATTGGTTAAAAAATGA
GCTGATTTAACAAAAATTTAACGCGAATTAATTCTGTGGAATGTGTGTCAGTTAGGGTGTGGAAAGTCCC
CAGGCTCCCCAGCAGGCAGAAGTATGCAAAGCATGCATCTCAATTAGTCAGCAACCAGGTGTGGAAAGTC
CCCAGGCTCCCCAGCAGGCAGAAGTATGCAAAGCATGCATCTCAATTAGTCAGCAACCATAGTCCCGCCC
CTAACTCCGCCCATCCCGCCCCTAACTCCGCCCAGTTCCGCCCATTCTCCGCCCCATGGCTGACTAATTT
TTTTTATTTATGCAGAGGCCGAGGCCGCCTCTGCCTCTGAGCTATTCCAGAAGTAGTGAGGAGGCTTTTT
TGGAGGCCTAGGCTTTTGCAAAAAGCTCCCGGGAGCTTGTATATCCATTTTCGGATCTGATCAGCACGTG
TTGACAATTAATCATCGGCATAGTATATCGGCATAGTATAATACGACAAGGTGAGGAACTAAACCATGGC
CAAGTTGACCAGTGCCGTTCCGGTGCTCACCGCGCGCGACGTCGCCGGAGCGGTCGAGTTCTGGACCGAC
CGGCTCGGGTTCTCCCGGGACTTCGTGGAGGACGACTTCGCCGGTGTGGTCCGGGACGACGTGACCCTGT
TCATCAGCGCGGTCCAGGACCAGGTGGTGCCGGACAACACCCTGGCCTGGGTGTGGGTGCGCGGCCTGGA
CGAGCTGTACGCCGAGTGGTCGGAGGTCGTGTCCACGAACTTCCGGGACGCCTCCGGGCCGGCCATGACC
GAGATCGGCGAGCAGCCGTGGGGGCGGGAGTTCGCCCTGCGCGACCCGGCCGGCAACTGCGTGCACTTCG
TGGCCGAGGAGCAGGACTGACACGTGCTACGAGATTTCGATTCCACCGCCGCCTTCTATGAAAGGTTGGG
CTTCGGAATCGTTTTCCGGGACGCCGGCTGGATGATCCTCCAGCGCGGGGATCTCATGCTGGAGTTCTTC
GCCCACCCCAACTTGTTTATTGCAGCTTATAATGGTTACAAATAAAGCAATAGCATCACAAATTTCACAA
ATAAAGCATTTTTTTCACTGCATTCTAGTTGTGGTTTGTCCAAACTCATCAATGTATCTTATCATGTCTG
TATACCGTCGACCTCTAGCTAGAGCTTGGCGTAATCATGGTCATAGCTGTTTCCTGTGTGAAATTGTTAT
CCGCTCACAATTCCACACAACATACGAGCCGGAAGCATAAAGTGTAAAGCCTGGGGTGCCTAATGAGTGA
GCTAACTCACATTAATTGCGTTGCGCTCACTGCCCGCTTTCCAGTCGGGAAACCTGTCGTGCCAGCTGCA
TTAATGAATCGGCCAACGCGCGGGGAGAGGCGGTTTGCGTATTGGGCGCTCTTCCGCTTCCTCGCTCACT
GACTCGCTGCGCTCGGTCGTTCGGCTGCGGCGAGCGGTATCAGCTCACTCAAAGGCGGTAATACGGTTAT
CCACAGAATCAGGGGATAACGCAGGAAAGAACATGTGAGCAAAAGGCCAGCAAAAGGCCAGGAACCGTAA
AAAGGCCGCGTTGCTGGCGTTTTTCCATAGGCTCCGCCCCCCTGACGAGCATCACAAAAATCGACGCTCA
AGTCAGAGGTGGCGAAACCCGACAGGACTATAAAGATACCAGGCGTTTCCCCCTGGAAGCTCCCTCGTGC
GCTCTCCTGTTCCGACCCTGCCGCTTACCGGATACCTGTCCGCCTTTCTCCCTTCGGGAAGCGTGGCGCT
TTCTCATAGCTCACGCTGTAGGTATCTCAGTTCGGTGTAGGTCGTTCGCTCCAAGCTGGGCTGTGTGCAC
GAACCCCCCGTTCAGCCCGACCGCTGCGCCTTATCCGGTAACTATCGTCTTGAGTCCAACCCGGTAAGAC
ACGACTTATCGCCACTGGCAGCAGCCACTGGTAACAGGATTAGCAGAGCGAGGTATGTAGGCGGTGCTAC
AGAGTTCTTGAAGTGGTGGCCTAACTACGGCTACACTAGAAGAACAGTATTTGGTATCTGCGCTCTGCTG
AAGCCAGTTACCTTCGGAAAAAGAGTTGGTAGCTCTTGATCCGGCAAACAAACCACCGCTGGTAGCGGTG
GTTTTTTTGTTTGCAAGCAGCAGATTACGCGCAGAAAAAAAGGATCTCAAGAAGATCCTTTGATCTTTTC
TACGGGGTCTGACGCTCAGTGGAACGAAAACTCACGTTAAGGGATTTTGGTCATGAGATTATCAAAAAGG
ATCTTCACCTAGATCCTTTTAAATTAAAAATGAAGTTTTAAATCAATCTAAAGTATATATGAGTAAACTT
GGTCTGACAGTTACCAATGCTTAATCAGTGAGGCACCTATCTCAGCGATCTGTCTATTTCGTTCATCCAT
AGTTGCCTGACTCCCCGTCGTGTAGATAACTACGATACGGGAGGGCTTACCATCTGGCCCCAGTGCTGCA
ATGATACCGCGAGACCCACGCTCACCGGCTCCAGATTTATCAGCAATAAACCAGCCAGCCGGAAGGGCCG
AGCGCAGAAGTGGTCCTGCAACTTTATCCGCCTCCATCCAGTCTATTAATTGTTGCCGGGAAGCTAGAGT
AAGTAGTTCGCCAGTTAATAGTTTGCGCAACGTTGTTGCCATTGCTACAGGCATCGTGGTGTCACGCTCG
TCGTTTGGTATGGCTTCATTCAGCTCCGGTTCCCAACGATCAAGGCGAGTTACATGATCCCCCATGTTGT
GCAAAAAAGCGGTTAGCTCCTTCGGTCCTCCGATCGTTGTCAGAAGTAAGTTGGCCGCAGTGTTATCACT
CATGGTTATGGCAGCACTGCATAATTCTCTTACTGTCATGCCATCCGTAAGATGCTTTTCTGTGACTGGT
GAGTACTCAACCAAGTCATTCTGAGAATAGTGTATGCGGCGACCGAGTTGCTCTTGCCCGGCGTCAATAC
GGGATAATACCGCGCCACATAGCAGAACTTTAAAAGTGCTCATCATTGGAAAACGTTCTTCGGGGCGAAA
ACTCTCAAGGATCTTACCGCTGTTGAGATCCAGTTCGATGTAACCCACTCGTGCACCCAACTGATCTTCA
GCATCTTTTACTTTCACCAGCGTTTCTGGGTGAGCAAAAACAGGAAGGCAAAATGCCGCAAAAAAGGGAA
TAAGGGCGACACGGAAATGTTGAATACTCATACTCTTCCTTTTTCAATATTATTGAAGCATTTATCAGGG
TTATTGTCTCATGAGCGGATACATATTTGAATGTATTTAGAAAAATAAACAAATAGGGGTTCCGCGCACA
TTTCCCCGAAAAGTGCCACCTGACGTCGACGGATCGGGAGATCTCCCGATCCCCTATGGTGCACTCTCAG
TACAATCTGCTCTGATGCCGCATAGTTAAGCCAGTATCTGCTCCCTGCTTGTGTGTTGGAGGTCGCTGAG
TAGTGCGCGAGCAAAATTTAAGCTACAACAAGGCAAGGCTTGACCGACAATTGCATGAAGAATCTGCTTA
GGGTTAGGCGTTTTGCGCTGCTTCGCGATGTACGGGCCAGATATACGCGTTGACATTGATTATTGACTAG
TTATTAATAGTAATCAATTACGGGGTCATTAGTTCATAGCCCATATATGGAGTTCCGCGTTACATAACTT
ACGGTAAATGGCCCGCCTGGCTGACCGCCCAACGACCCCCGCCCATTGACGTCAATAATGACGTATGTTC
CCATAGTAACGCCAATAGGGACTTTCCATTGACGTCAATGGGTGGAGTATTTACGGTAAACTGCCCACTT
GGCAGTACATCAAGTGTATCATATGCCAAGTACGCCCCCTATTGACGTCAATGACGGTAAATGGCCCGCC
TGGCATTATGCCCAGTACATGACCTTATGGGACTTTCCTACTTGGCAGTACATCTACGTATTAGTCATCG
CTATTACCATGGTGATGCGGTTTTGGCAGTACATCAATGGGCGTGGATAGCGGTTTGACTCACGGGGATT
TCCAAGTCTCCACCCCATTGACGTCAATGGGAGTTTGTTTTGGCACCAAAATCAACGGGACTTTCCAAAA
TGTCGTAACAACTCCGCCCCATTGACGCAAATGGGCGGTAGGCGTGTACGGTGGGAGGTCTATATAAGCA
GCGCGTTTTGCCTGTACTGGGTCTCTCTGGTTAGACCAGATCTGAGCCTGGGAGCTCTCTGGCTAACTAG
GGAACCCACTGCTTAAGCCTCAATAAAGCTTGCCTTGAGTGCTTCAAGTAGTGTGTGCCCGTCTGTTGTG
TGACTCTGGTAACTAGAGATCCCTCAGACCCTTTTAGTCAGTGTGGAAAATCTCTAGCAGTGGCGCCCGA
ACAGGGACTTGAAAGCGAAAGGGAAACCAGAGGAGCTCTCTCGACGCAGGACTCGGCTTGCTGAAGCGCG
CACGGCAAGAGGCGAGGGGCGGCGACTGGTGAGTACGCCAAAAATTTTGACTAGCGGAGGCTAGAAGGAG
AGAGATGGGTGCGAGAGCGTCAGTATTAAGCGGGGGAGAATTAGATCGCGATGGGAAAAAATTCGGTTAA
GGCCAGGGGGAAAGAAAAAATATAAATTAAAACATATAGTATGGGCAAGCAGGGAGCTAGAACGATTCGC
AGTTAATCCTGGCCTGTTAGAAACATCAGAAGGCTGTAGACAAATACTGGGACAGCTACAACCATCCCTT
CAGACAGGATCAGAAGAACTTAGATCATTATATAATACAGTAGCAACCCTCTATTGTGTGCATCAAAGGA
TAGAGATAAAAGACACCAAGGAAGCTTTAGACAAGATAGAGGAAGAGCAAAACAAAAGTAAGACCACCGC
ACAGCAAGCGGCCGCTGATCTTCAGACCTGGAGGAGGAGATATGAGGGACAATTGGAGAAGTGAATTATA
TAAATATAAAGTAGTAAAAATTGAACCATTAGGAGTAGCACCCACCAAGGCAAAGAGAAGAGTGGTGCAG
AGAGAAAAAAGAGCAGTGGGAATAGGAGCTTTGTTCCTTGGGTTCTTGGGAGCAGCAGGAAGCACTATGG
GCGCAGCGTCAATGACGCTGACGGTACAGGCCAGACAATTATTGTCTGGTATAGTGCAGCAGCAGAACAA
TTTGCTGAGGGCTATTGAGGCGCAACAGCATCTGTTGCAACTCACAGTCTGGGGCATCAAGCAGCTCCAG
GCAAGAATCCTGGCTGTGGAAAGATACCTAAAGGATCAACAGCTCCTGGGGATTTGGGGTTGCTCTGGAA
AACTCATTTGCACCACTGCTGTGCCTTGGAATGCTAGTTGGAGTAATAAATCTCTGGAACAGATTTGGAA
TCACACGACCTGGATGGAGTGGGACAGAGAAATTAACAATTACACAAGCTTAATACACTCCTTAATTGAA
GAATCGCAAAACCAGCAAGAAAAGAATGAACAAGAATTATTGGAATTAGATAAATGGGCAAGTTTGTGGA
ATTGGTTTAACATAACAAATTGGCTGTGGTATATAAAATTATTCATAATGATAGTAGGAGGCTTGGTAGG
TTTAAGAATAGTTTTTGCTGTACTTTCTATAGTGAATAGAGTTAGGCAGGGATATTCACCATTATCGTTT
CAGACCCACCTCCCAACCCCGAGGGGACCCGACAGGCCCGAAGGAATAGAAGAAGAAGGTGGAGAGAGAG
ACAGAGACAGATCCATTCGATTAGTGAACGGATCGGCACTGCGTGCGCCAATTCTGCAGACAAATGGCAG
TATTCATCCACAATTTTAAAAGAAAAGGGGGGATTGGGGGGTACAGTGCAGGGGAAAGAATAGTAGACAT
AATAGCAACAGACATACAAACTAAAGAATTACAAAAACAAATTACAAAAATTCAAAATTTTCGGGTTTAT
TACAGGGACAGCAGAGATCCAGTTTGGTTAATTAAGGGTGCAGCGGCCTCCGCGCCGGGTTTTGGCGCCT
CCCGCGGGCGCCCCCCTCCTCACGGCGAGCGCTGCCACGTCAGACGAAGGGCGCAGCGAGCGTCCTGATC
CTTCCGCCCGGACGCTCAGGACAGCGGCCCGCTGCTCATAAGACTCGGCCTTAGAACCCCAGTATCAGCA
GAAGGACATTTTAGGACGGGACTTGGGTGACTCTAGGGCACTGGTTTTCTTTCCAGAGAGCGGAACAGGC
GAGGAAAAGTAGTCCCTTCTCGGCGATTCTGCGGAGGGATCTCCGTGGGGCGGTGAACGCCGATGATTAT
ATAAGGACGCGCCGGGTGTGGCACAGCTAGTTCCGTCGCAGCCGGGATTTGGGTCGCGGTTCTTGTTTGT
GGATCGCTGTGATCGTCACTTGGTGAGTAGCGGGCTGCTGGGCTGGCCGGGGCTTTCGTGGCCGCCGGGC
CGCTCGGTGGGACGGAAGCGTGTGGAGAGACCGCCAAGGGCTGTAGTCTGGGTCCGCGAGCAAGGTTGCC
CTGAACTGGGGGTTGGGGGGAGCGCAGCAAAATGGCGGCTGTTCCCGAGTCTTGAATGGAAGACGCTTGT
GAGGCGGGCTGTGAGGTCGTTGAAACAAGGTGGGGGGCATGGTGGGCGGCAAGAACCCAAGGTCTTGAGG
CCTTCGCTAATGCGGGAAAGCTCTTATTCGGGTGAGATGGGCTGGGGCACCATCTGGGGACCCTGACGTG
AAGTTTGTCACTGACTGGAGAACTCGGTTTGTCGTCTGTTGCGGGGGCGGCAGTTATGGCGGTGCCGTTG
GGCAGTGCACCCGTACCTTTGGGAGCGCGCGCCCTCGTCGTGTCGTGACGTCACCCGTTCTGTTGGCTTA
TAATGCAGGGTGGGGCCACCTGCCGGTAGGTGTGCGGTAGGCTTTTCTCCGTCGCAGGACGCAGGGTTCG
GGCCTAGGGTAGGCTCTCCTGAATCGACAGGCGCCGGACCTCTGGTGAGGGGAGGGATAAGTGAGGCGTC
AGTTTCTTTGGTCGGTTTTATGTACCTATCTTCTTAAGTAGCTGAAGCTCCGGTTTTGAACTATGCGCTC
GGGGTTGGCGAGTGTGTTTTGTGAAGTTTTTTAGGCACCTTTTGAAATGTAATCATTTGGGTCAATATGT
AATTTTCAGTGTTAGACTAGTAAATTGTCCGCTAAATTCTGGCCGTTTTTGGCTTTTTTGTTAGACAGTT
AATTAAGCCACCATGAGCGAGCTGATCAAGGAGAACATGCACATGAAGCTGTACATGGAGGGCACCGTGA
ACAACCACCACTTCAAGTGCACATCCGAGGGCGAAGGCAAGCCCTACGAGGGCACCCAGACCATGAAGAT
CAAGGTGGTCGAGGGCGGCCCTCTCCCCTTCGCCTTCGACATCCTGGCTACCAGCTTCATGTACGGCAGC
AAAGCCTTCATCAACCACACCCAGGGCATCCCCGACTTCTTTAAGCAGTCCTTCCCTGAGGGCTTCACAT
GGGAGAGAATCACCACATACGAAGACGGGGGCGTGCTGACCGCTACCCAGGACACCAGCTTCCAGAACGG
CTGCATCATCTACAACGTCAAGATCAACGGGGTGAACTTCCCATCCAACGGCCCTGTGATGCAGAAGAAA
ACACGCGGCTGGGAGGCCAACACCGAGATGCTGTACCCCGCTGACGGCGGCCTGAGAGGCCACAGCCAGA
TGGCCCTGAAGCTCGTGGGCGGGGGCTACCTGCACTGCTCCTTCAAGACCACATACAGATCCAAGAAACC
CGCTAAGAACCTCAAGATGCCCGGCTTCCACTTCGTGGACCACAGACTGGAAAGAATCAAGGAGGCCGAC
AAAGAGACCTACGTCGAGCAGCACGAGATGGCTGTGGCCAAGTACTGCGACCTCCCTAGCAAACTGGGGC
ACAGATAATAACCTGCAAAAAGAGACCGGTTCACTGTGAAAAGAGACCGGTTCACTGTGAAAAGAGACCG
GTTCACTGTGAAAAGAGACCGGTTCACTGTGAAATGCAGGCGGGCCAGATATACTCGTTGACATTGATTA
TTGACTAGTTATTAATAGTAATCAATTACGGGGTCATTAGTTCATAGCCCATATATGGAGTTCCGCGTTA
CATAACTTACGGTAAATGGCCCGCCTGGCTGACCGCCCAACGACCCCCGCCCATTGACGTCAATAATGAC
GTATGTTCCCATAGTAACGCCAATAGGGACTTTCCATTGACGTCAATGGGTGGAGTATTTACGGTAAACT
GCCCACTTGGCAGTACATCAAGTGTATCATATGCCAAGTACGCCCCCTATTGACGTCAATGACGGTAAAT
GGCCCGCCTGGCATTATGCCCAGTACATGACCTTATGGGACTTTCCTACTTGGCAGTACATCTACGTATT
AGTCATCGCTATTACCATGGTGATGCGGTTTTGGCAGTACATCAATGGGCGTGGATAGCGGTTTGACTCA
CGGGGATTTCCAAGTCTCCACCCCATTGACGTCAATGGGAGTTTGTTTTGGCACCAAAATCAACGGGACT
TTCCAAAATGTCGTAACAACTCCGCCCCATTGACGCAAATGGGCGGTAGGCGTGTACGGTGGGAGGTCTA
TATAAGCAGCGGTAACCCCCGGGTACCGGTCGCCACCATGGTGAGCAAGGGCGAGGAGCTGTTCACCGGG
GTGGTGCCCATCCTGGTCGAGCTGGACGGCGACGTAAACGGCCACAAGTTCAGCGTGTCCGGCGAGGGCG
AGGGCGATGCCACCTACGGCAAGCTGACCCTGAAGTTCATCTGCACCACCGGCAAGCTGCCCGTGCCCTG
GCCCACCCTCGTGACCACCCTGACCTACGGCGTGCAGTGCTTCAGCCGCTACCCCGACCACATGAAGCAG
CACGACTTCTTCAAGTCCGCCATGCCCGAAGGCTACGTCCAGGAGCGCACCATCTTCTTCAAGGACGACG
GCAACTACAAGACCCGCGCCGAGGTGAAGTTCGAGGGCGACACCCTGGTGAACCGCATCGAGCTGAAGGG
CATCGACTTCAAGGAGGACGGCAACATCCTGGGGCACAAGCTGGAGTACAACTACAACAGCCACAACGTC
TATATCATGGCCGACAAGCAGAAGAACGGCATCAAGGTGAACTTCAAGATCCGCCACAACATCGAGGACG
GCAGCGTGCAGCTCGCCGACCACTACCAGCAGAACACCCCCATCGGCGACGGCCCCGTGCTGCTGCCCGA
CAACCACTACCTGAGCACCCAGTCCGCCCTGAGCAAAGACCCCAACGAGAAGCGCGATCACATGGTCCTG
CTGGAGTTCGTGACCGCCGCCGGGATCACTCTCGGCATGGACGAGCTGTACAAGTAAAGCGGCCGCGACT
CTAGAGATCTCATGCATCGGATCCGCGAAAAGTCCGGAATTCATACTGTGAAGTACACTGCATATAAGGA
GTGTGGTATAGTATAAAGAAACTTTCTGCAGGTAGTAATTATAGTGAAGATTTTAGGTTTACAAAGCCCT
AGCTGTTTTCTGTGTAGCTTTTATTATTCTTATGACTCTTGACAAGTTTGTAGCTTCACCATATACATTT
AATATTTTGCAATAATTGGCCTTGTTCCTGAGCTGTTGGATTCGGGGCCGTAGCACTGTCTGAGAGGTTT
ACATTTCTCACAGTGAACCGGTCTCTTTTTCAGCTGCTTCCTGGCTTCTTTTTACTCAGGTTTCCACTGC
TTTTTTGCTTTTTTTAATGCTGTATGAAGGTGTTAACATTTGTTTATATTTTTCATTAATTGTAATACCT
TTAAATCATGCATCATACTCAGAAATAGGGATTAGAATTTAAGTGACATCTTTGGCCCAATTG
