>Addgene plasmid #72746 | pAWp7-14 | addgene partial sequence | sequence record 137916 | WPRE-R 5'-CATAGCGTAAAAGGAGCAACA-3'
TCCAGAGGTTGATTATCGATAAGCTTGATATCGCAATTGGGCCAAAGATGTCACTTAAATTCTAATCCCT
ATTTCTGAGTATGATGCATGATTTAAAGGTATTACAATTAATGAAAAATATAAACAAATGTTAACACCTT
CATACAGCATTAAAAAAAGCAAAAAAGCAGTGGAAACCTGAGTAAAAAGAAGCCAGGAAGCAGCTGAAAA
AGAGACCGGTTCACTGTGAGAAATGTAAACCTCTCAGACAGTGCTACGGCCCCGAATCCAACAGCTCAGG
AACAAGGCCAATTATTGCAAAATATTAAATGTATATGGTGAAGCTACAAACTTGTCAAGAGTCATAAGAA
TAATAAAAGCTACACAGAAAACAGCTAGGGCTTTGTAAACCTAAAATCTTCACTATAATTACTACCTGCA
GAAAGTT
